Addgene plasmid #154329: pJW1851
Purpose: sgRNA Target Vector for CRISPR
Depositing lab: Jordan Ward. Depositing organization: University of California, Santa Cruz. Publication: An expanded auxin-inducible degron toolkit for Caenorhabditis elegans. Ashley GE, Duong T, Levenson MT, Martinez MAQ, Johnson LC, Hibshman JD, Saeger HN, Palmisano NJ, Doonan R, Martinez-Mendez R, Davidson BR, Zhang W, Ragle JM, Medwig-Kinney TN, Sirota SS, Goldstein B, Matus DQ, Dickinson DJ, Reiner DJ, Ward JD. Genetics. 2021 Mar 31;217(3). pii: 6104563. doi: 10.1093/genetics/iyab006. PubMed 33677541.
Backbone
  Vector backbone: pJW1838
  Backbone size w/o insert (bp): 3500
  Vector type: Worm Expression, CRISPR
Growth in bacteria
  Bacterial resistance: Ampicillin, 100 μg/mL
  Growth temperature: 37°C
  Growth strain: DH5alpha
  Copy number: High Copy
Gene/Insert
  Gene/Insert name: cxTi10882 site targeting sgRNA (F+E) with K09B11.2 U6 promoter and 3'UTR
  Species: C. elegans (nematode), Synthetic
  Insert size (bp): 20
  Mutation: F+E mutations in sgRNA
  Cloning method: Unknown
  Sequencing primers: 5′ M13 Forward (tgtaaaacgacggccagt); 3′ M13 Reverse (caggaaacagctatgaccatg)
Terms and licenses: Academic/Nonprofit Terms; Industry Terms: Not Available to Industry
Depositor comments: Cloning by SapTrap
How to cite: pJW1851 was a gift from Jordan Ward (Addgene plasmid # 154329 ; http://n2t.net/addgene:154329 ; RRID:Addgene_154329)
