[The description below was written by a language model from this plasmid's Addgene catalogue record and pLannotate feature annotations shown in this document.]
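Description:
pJW1851 is a small (about 3.5 kb) sgRNA expression plasmid for CRISPR/Cas9 genome editing in C. elegans, built on the pJW1838 backbone by SapTrap cloning of a 20 bp targeting sequence. It is maintained in E. coli as a high-copy plasmid through a ColE1/pUC-type origin and selected with ampicillin via the β-lactamase gene and its native promoter. The remaining bacterial annotations (lac promoter, lac operator and CAP site, plus fragments of lacZα, lacI, rop and bom) are remnants of the pUC/pBR322-derived cloning vector and have no evident function in the worm. M13 forward and reverse priming sites flank the cassette for sequence verification.

The payload is a single guide RNA cassette. A C. elegans U6 snRNA promoter, which recruits RNA polymerase III for expression of small untranslated RNAs, drives the spacer followed by the Streptococcus pyogenes Cas9 sgRNA scaffold, and the cassette ends in the downstream region of the same U6 gene, which supplies termination signals. The catalogue entry names the U6 locus K09B11.2, whereas the feature annotation gives K09B11.12. The scaffold carries the "F+E" modifications, a flipped base pair and an extended hairpin generally used to improve guide transcription and Cas9 loading; this probably explains why the scaffold is annotated only as a tracrRNA fragment. The spacer directs Cas9 to the cxTi10882 site, a locus named after a transposon insertion site.

The plasmid encodes no Cas9 or repair template, so these must be supplied separately. It was deposited as part of an expanded auxin-inducible degron toolkit for C. elegans, though the record does not state which specific transgenes it was used to insert.
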