Features (pLannotate 1.2.2; 13 found; start..end, strand, type, name):
     93..592     +  promoter       CeU6 promoter: promoter for the C. elegans K09B11.12 U6 snRNA gene (Friedland et al., 2013)
    632..699     +  misc_RNA       tracrRNA (fragment): trans-activating CRISPR RNA for the Streptococcus pyogenes CRISPR/Cas9 system
    707..943     +  misc_feature   3' CeU6: region downstream of the C. elegans K09B11.12 U6 snRNA gene
    986..1002    -  protein_bind   lac operator: The lac repressor binds to the lac operator to inhibit transcription in E. coli. This inhibition can be relieved by adding lactose or isopropyl-β-D-thiogalactopyranoside (IPTG). lac repressor encoded by lacI
   1010..1040    -  promoter       lac promoter: promoter for the E. coli lac operon
   1055..1076    -  protein_bind   CAP binding site: CAP binding activates transcription in the presence of cAMP. E. coli catabolite activator protein
   1089..1181    -  CDS            lacI (fragment): lac repressor; lacI; The lac repressor binds to the lac operator to inhibit transcription in E. coli. This inhibition can be relieved by adding lactose or isopropyl-β-D-thiogalactopyranoside (IPTG).
   1366..1954    -  rep_origin     ori: high-copy-number ColE1/pMB1/pBR322/pUC origin of replication
   2125..2985    -  CDS            AmpR: β-lactamase; bla; confers resistance to ampicillin, carbenicillin, and related antibiotics
   2986..3090    -  promoter       AmpR promoter: bla
   3185..3220    +  CDS            rop (fragment): Rop protein, which maintains plasmids at low copy number; rop
   3322..3421    +  misc_feature   bom (fragment): basis of mobility region from pBR322
   3427..90      -  CDS            lacZα (fragment) (across the origin): LacZα fragment of β-galactosidase; lacZ fragment
>Addgene plasmid #154329 | pJW1851 | addgene full sequence | sequence record 309429 | Addgene NGS Result
TGGCGAAAGGGGGATGTGCTGCAAGGCGATTAAGTTGGGTAACGCCAGGGTTTTCCCAGTCACGACGTTG
TAAAACGACGGCCAGTGAATTCCTCCAAGAACTCGTACAAAAATGCTCTGAAGTAGGTCTCGAGATCAAT
ACTGGGAAGACGAAAGTCTTGCGAAACCGATTCGCTGACCCCAGTAAAGTCTACTTCGGTAGCCCTTCCC
CCACCACCCAGCTCGACGACGTCGACGAGTACATCTACCTCGGTCGTCAAATCAACGCCCAAAACAACTT
GATGCCGGAAATCCACCGAAGACGTCGAGCAGCCTGGGCTGCATTCAATGGAATCAAGAATGCCACCGAC
TCCATCACCGACAAGAAGATTCGTGCGAATCTGTTCGACTCAATTGTCCTTCCAGCGCTCACCTACGTTT
CAGAAGCCTGGACATTCACCAAAGCTCTATCCGAACGAGTACGAATCACACATGCCTCCCCCACAAATTA
TTGATCTACATCCCCATTTGGTATAGTGTCTTACAGGACTCTCAATATGTCAGCTGCATGATAAATGGTC
CCTATATAATTGAATTGCAAATCTAAATGTTTGACTGTTGGATGCCTGTGTAGGTTTAAGAGCTATGCTG
GAAACAGCATAGCAAGTTTAAATAAGGCTAGTCCGTTATCAACTTGAAAAAGTGGCACCGAGTCGGTGCT
TTTTTTCAATAATATTCTAGATATCCCTTTTTGAAACTAAAATGAAATACTCTAAATTTTTGAGTTCAAT
GTTTCAACTAATCTTGGTTAAAGGTAAATTCCCGGAGGGACGATTTTAAAGTTGCCAGAGTTGATTAAAT
TGGTCCAAAAAATTTTATTAGGAAACTCGAAAAAAAATTGATTTTTTTTGACAATATTCCAAAGAAAATT
ACAAAATCTCGACGCCAAACATAGTCGGCTGTGAAGCTTGGCGTAATCATGGTCATAGCTGTTTCCTGTG
TGAAATTGTTATCCGCTCACAATTCCACACAACATACGAGCCGGAAGCATAAAGTGTAAAGCCTGGGGTG
CCTAATGAGTGAGCTAACTCACATTAATTGCGTTGCGCTCACTGCCCGCTTTCCAGTCGGGAAACCTGTC
GTGCCAGCTGCATTAATGAATCGGCCAACGCGCGGGGAGAGGCGGTTTGCGTATTGGGCGCTCATATGCG
CTTCCTCGCTCACTGACTCGCTGCGCTCGGTCGTTCGGCTGCGGCGAGCGGTATCAGCTCACTCAAAGGC
GGTAATACGGTTATCCACAGAATCAGGGGATAACGCAGGAAAGAACATGTGAGCAAAAGGCCAGCAAAAG
GCCAGGAACCGTAAAAAGGCCGCGTTGCTGGCGTTTTTCCATAGGCTCCGCCCCCCTGACGAGCATCACA
AAAATCGACGCTCAAGTCAGAGGTGGCGAAACCCGACAGGACTATAAAGATACCAGGCGTTTCCCCCTGG
AAGCTCCCTCGTGCGCTCTCCTGTTCCGACCCTGCCGCTTACCGGATACCTGTCCGCCTTTCTCCCTTCG
GGAAGCGTGGCGCTTTCTCATAGCTCACGCTGTAGGTATCTCAGTTCGGTGTAGGTCGTTCGCTCCAAGC
TGGGCTGTGTGCACGAACCCCCCGTTCAGCCCGACCGCTGCGCCTTATCCGGTAACTATCGTCTTGAGTC
CAACCCGGTAAGACACGACTTATCGCCACTGGCAGCAGCCACTGGTAACAGGATTAGCAGAGCGAGGTAT
GTAGGCGGTGCTACAGAGTTCTTGAAGTGGTGGCCTAACTACGGCTACACTAGAAGAACAGTATTTGGTA
TCTGCGCTCTGCTGAAGCCAGTTACCTTCGGAAAAAGAGTTGGTAGCTCTTGATCCGGCAAACAAACCAC
CGCTGGTAGCGGTGGTTTTTTTGTTTGCAAGCAGCAGATTACGCGCAGAAAAAAAGGATCTCAAGAAGAT
CCTTTGATCTTTTCTACGGGGTCTGACGCTCAGTGGAACGAAAACTCACGTTAAGGGATTTTGGTCATGA
GATTATCAAAAAGGATCTTCACCTAGATCCTTTTAAATTAAAAATGAAGTTTTAAATCAATCTAAAGTAT
ATATGAGTAAACTTGGTCTGACAGTTACCAATGCTTAATCAGTGAGGCACCTATCTCAGCGATCTGTCTA
TTTCGTTCATCCATAGTTGCCTGACTCCCCGTCGTGTAGATAACTACGATACGGGAGGGCTTACCATCTG
GCCCCAGTGCTGCAATGATACCGCGAGACCCACGCTCACCGGCTCCAGATTTATCAGCAATAAACCAGCC
AGCCGGAAGGGCCGAGCGCAGAAGTGGTCCTGCAACTTTATCCGCCTCCATCCAGTCTATTAATTGTTGC
CGGGAAGCTAGAGTAAGTAGTTCGCCAGTTAATAGTTTGCGCAACGTTGTTGCCATTGCTACAGGCATCG
TGGTGTCACGCTCGTCGTTTGGTATGGCTTCATTCAGCTCCGGTTCCCAACGATCAAGGCGAGTTACATG
ATCCCCCATGTTGTGCAAAAAAGCGGTTAGCTCCTTCGGTCCTCCGATCGTTGTCAGAAGTAAGTTGGCC
GCAGTGTTATCACTCATGGTTATGGCAGCACTGCATAATTCTCTTACTGTCATGCCATCCGTAAGATGCT
TTTCTGTGACTGGTGAGTACTCAACCAAGTCATTCTGAGAATAGTGTATGCGGCGACCGAGTTGCTCTTG
CCCGGCGTCAATACGGGATAATACCGCGCCACATAGCAGAACTTTAAAAGTGCTCATCATTGGAAAACGT
TCTTCGGGGCGAAAACTCTCAAGGATCTTACCGCTGTTGAGATCCAGTTCGATGTAACCCACTCGTGCAC
CCAACTGATCTTCAGCATCTTTTACTTTCACCAGCGTTTCTGGGTGAGCAAAAACAGGAAGGCAAAATGC
CGCAAAAAAGGGAATAAGGGCGACACGGAAATGTTGAATACTCATACTCTTCCTTTTTCAATATTATTGA
AGCATTTATCAGGGTTATTGTCTCATGAGCGGATACATATTTGAATGTATTTAGAAAAATAAACAAATAG
GGGTTCCGCGCACATTTCCCCGAAAAGTGCCACCTGACGTCTAAGAAACCATTATTATCATGACATTAAC
CTATAAAAATAGGCGTATCACGAGGCCCTTTCGTCTCGCGCGTTTCGGTGATGACGGTGAAAACCTCTGA
CACATGCAGCTCCCGGAGACGGTCACAGCTTGTCTGTAAGCGGATGCCGGGAGCAGACAAGCCCGTCAGG
GCGCGTCAGCGGGTGTTGGCGGGTGTCGGGGCTGGCTTAACTATGCGGCATCAGAGCAGATTGTACTGAG
AGTGCACCATATGCGGTGTGAAATACCGCACAGATGCGTAAGGAGAAAATACCGCATCAGGCGCCATTCG
CCATTCAGGCTGCGCAACTGTTGGGAAGGGCGATCGGTGCGGGCCTCTTCGCTATTACGCCAGC
